Addgene plasmid #153618: pGBW-m4252801
Purpose: Mammalian expression plasmid for SARS-CoV-2 ORF6 protein
Depositing lab: Ginkgo Bioworks & Benjie Chen. Depositing organization: Ginkgo Bioworks.
Backbone
  Vector backbone: pTwist_CMV_Puro_6 with AarI site removed
  Backbone size w/o insert (bp): 6080
  Vector type: Mammalian Expression
  Selectable markers: Puromycin
Growth in bacteria
  Bacterial resistance: Ampicillin, 100 μg/mL
  Growth temperature: 37°C
  Growth strain: DH5alpha
  Copy number: High Copy
Gene/Insert
  Gene/Insert name: SARS-CoV-2 ORF6 protein
  Species: Severe acute respiratory syndrome coronavirus 2
  Insert size (bp): 179
  Mutation: wt
  Entrez Gene: ORF6 (a.k.a. GU280_gp06)
  Promoter: CMV
  Tag / fusion protein: Cleavable TEV;V5 (C terminal on backbone)
  Cloning method: Unknown
Resource information
  A portion of this plasmid was derived from a plasmid made by: GinkgoBioworks
Depositor comments: NCBI reference sequence: 43740572
How to cite: pGBW-m4252801 was a gift from Ginkgo Bioworks & Benjie Chen (Addgene plasmid # 153618 ; http://n2t.net/addgene:153618 ; RRID:Addgene_153618)
