[The description below was written by a language model from this plasmid's Addgene catalogue record and pLannotate feature annotations shown in this document.]
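Description:
pGBW-m4252801 is a mammalian expression plasmid carrying the wild-type ORF6 coding sequence of SARS-CoV-2, built on a pTwist_CMV_Puro_6 backbone from which an AarI site was removed. It is propagated in E. coli as a high-copy plasmid through a ColE1/pUC-type origin and selected with ampicillin via a full-length β-lactamase gene. A short additional bla fragment is also annotated and appears to be a non-functional remnant. Bacterial rrnG and T7 terminators, synthetic poly(A) signals and the 5' and 3' human β-globin insulator elements flank the functional units. They presumably limit read-through and interference between cassettes.

The small ORF6 insert sits just downstream of the CMV immediate-early enhancer and promoter region. The automated annotation resolves this region as the enhancer plus partial or truncated promoter matches, while the catalogue simply lists the promoter as CMV. According to the catalogue, the backbone supplies a C-terminal TEV-cleavable V5 tag, which would allow immunodetection or pull-down and then tag removal. These tag elements are not individually annotated in the feature table. An SV40 poly(A) signal lies downstream of the insert, although it is annotated on the opposite strand. A separate cassette expresses puromycin N-acetyltransferase from the human ubiquitin C promoter with a synthetic poly(A) signal, allowing puromycin selection of transfected mammalian cells.

ORF6 is an accessory protein reported to tether nuclear import factors at ER/Golgi membranes. This blocks STAT1 nuclear translocation and dampens interferon signalling. The construct is therefore suited to expressing tagged ORF6 in cultured cells to study its localisation, host interactions and interferon antagonism.
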