Features (pLannotate 1.2.2; 19 found; start..end, strand, type, name):
      5..187     +  CDS            NS6_SARS2: Experimental evidence at protein level: Swiss-Prot protein existence level 1. Disrupts cell nuclear import complex formation by tethering karyopherin alpha 2 and karyopherin beta 1 to the membrane. Retention of import factors at the ER/Golgi membrane leads to a loss of transport into the nucleus. Thereby prevents STAT1 nuclear translocation in response to interferon signaling, thus blocking the expression of interferon stimulated genes (ISGs) that display multiple antiviral activities (PubMed:33097660). Suppresses IFN-beta production possibly by blocking IRF3 nuclear translocation (PubMed:3297
    303..424     -  polyA_signal   SV40 poly(A) signal: SV40 polyadenylation signal
    447..516     -  CDS            large T antigen (fragment): large T antigen from SV40 (simian virus 40)
    539..585     +  terminator     T7 terminator: transcription terminator for bacteriophage T7 RNA polymerase
    615..751     +  terminator     rrnG terminator: transcription terminator from the E. coli ribosomal RNA rrnG operon (Albrechtsen et al., 1991)
    796..867     +  misc_feature   3' β-globin insulator: insulator downstream of the human β-globin locus (Farrell et al., 2002)
   1093..1681    -  rep_origin     ori: high-copy-number ColE1/pMB1/pBR322/pUC origin of replication
   1853..1917    -  CDS            bla(M) (fragment): β-lactamase lacking the signal sequence; bla(M); allows cytosolic expression of β-lactamase
   2181..3390    +  promoter       UbC promoter: human ubiquitin C promoter
   3394..3991    +  CDS            PuroR (fragment): puromycin N-acetyltransferase; pac from Streptomyces; confers resistance to puromycin
   4020..4068    +  polyA_signal   poly(A) signal: synthetic polyadenylation signal
   4334..5194    +  CDS            AmpR: β-lactamase; bla; confers resistance to ampicillin, carbenicillin, and related antibiotics
   5207..5343    +  terminator     rrnG terminator: transcription terminator from the E. coli ribosomal RNA rrnG operon (Albrechtsen et al., 1991)
   5495..5566    +  misc_feature   5' β-globin insulator: insulator upstream of the human β-globin locus (Farrell et al., 2002)
   5571..5617    -  terminator     T7 terminator: transcription terminator for bacteriophage T7 RNA polymerase
   5635..5683    -  polyA_signal   poly(A) signal: synthetic polyadenylation signal
   5764..6067    +  enhancer       CMV enhancer: human cytomegalovirus immediate early enhancer
   6140..6157    -  promoter       CMV promoter (fragment): human cytomegalovirus (CMV) immediate early promoter
   6220..6271    +  promoter       CMVd2 promoter: truncated human cytomegalovirus (CMV) immediate early promoter that yields moderately reduced expression relative to the full-length promoter
>Addgene plasmid #153618 | pGBW-m4252801 | addgene full sequence | sequence record 300566 | Ginkgo NGS Result
CACCATGTTCCACTTGGTGGATTTTCAGGTCACGATCGCAGAAATACTGCTAATTATCATGCGAACCTTC
AAGGTTAGCATTTGGAACCTGGACTACATCATTAATCTCATCATAAAAAACCTTAGTAAGTCTTTAACTG
AGAATAAATATTCCCAACTGGATGAGGAACAGCCAATGGAGATTGACGAAAACCTTTACTTTCAGTCGGG
GAAACCTATACCCAATCCACTTCTCGGCTTAGATTCTACCTAAGCTAGCTTGACTGACTGAGATACAGCG
TACCTTCAGCTCACAGACATGATAAGATACATTGATGAGTTTGGACAAACCACAACTAGAATGCAGTGAA
AAAAATGCTTTATTTGTGAAATTTGTGATGCTATTGCTTTATTTGTAACCATTATAAGCTGCAATAAACA
AGTTAACAACAACAATTGCATTCATTTTATGTTTCAGGTTCAGGGGGAGGTGTGGGAGGTTTTTTAAAGC
AAGTAAAACCTCTACAAATGTGGTATTGGCCCATCTCTATCGGTATCGTAGCATAACCCCTTGGGGCCTC
TAAACGGGTCTTGAGGGGTTTTTTGTGCCCCTCGGGCCGGATTGCTATCTACCGGCATTGGCGCAGAAAA
AAATGCCTGATGCGACGCTGCGCGTCTTATACTCCCACATATGCCAGATTCAGCAACGGATACGGCTTCC
CCAACTTGCCCACTTCCATACGTGTCCTCCTTACCAGAAATTTATCCTTAAGGTCGTCAGCTATCCTGCA
GGCGATCTCTCGATTTCGATCAAGACATTCCTTTAATGGTCTTTTCTGGACACCACTAGGGGTCAGAAGT
AGTTCATCAAACTTTCTTCCCTCCCTAATCTCATTGGTTACCTTGGGCTATCGAAACTTAATTAACCAGT
CAAGTCAGCTACTTGGCGAGATCGACTTGTCTGGGTTTCGACTACGCTCAGAATTGCGTCAGTCAAGTTC
GATCTGGTCCTTGCTATTGCACCCGTTCTCCGATTACGAGTTTCATTTAAATCATGTGAGCAAAAGGCCA
GCAAAAGGCCAGGAACCGTAAAAAGGCCGCGTTGCTGGCGTTTTTCCATAGGCTCCGCCCCCCTGACGAG
CATCACAAAAATCGACGCTCAAGTCAGAGGTGGCGAAACCCGACAGGACTATAAAGATACCAGGCGTTTC
CCCCTGGAAGCTCCCTCGTGCGCTCTCCTGTTCCGACCCTGCCGCTTACCGGATACCTGTCCGCCTTTCT
CCCTTCGGGAAGCGTGGCGCTTTCTCATAGCTCACGCTGTAGGTATCTCAGTTCGGTGTAGGTCGTTCGC
TCCAAGCTGGGCTGTGTGCACGAACCCCCCGTTCAGCCCGACCGCTGCGCCTTATCCGGTAACTATCGTC
TTGAGTCCAACCCGGTAAGACACGACTTATCGCCACTGGCAGCAGCCACTGGTAACAGGATTAGCAGAGC
GAGGTATGTAGGCGGTGCTACAGAGTTCTTGAAGTGGTGGCCTAACTACGGCTACACTAGAAGAACAGTA
TTTGGTATCTGCGCTCTGCTGAAGCCAGTTACCTTCGGAAAAAGAGTTGGTAGCTCTTGATCCGGCAAAC
AAACCACCGCTGGTAGCGGTGGTTTTTTTGTTTGCAAGCAGCAGATTACGCGCAGAAAAAAAGGATCTCA
AGAAGATCCTTTGATCTTTTCTACGGGGTCTGACGCTCAGTGGAACGAAAACTCACGTTAAGGGATTTTG
GTCATGAGATTATCAAAAAGGATCTTCACCTAGATCCTTTTAAATTAAAAATGAAGTTTTAAATCAATCT
AAAGTATATATGAGTAAACTTGGTCTGACAGTTACCAATGCTTAATCAGTGAGGCACCTATCTCAGCGAT
CTGTCTATTTCGTTCATCCATAGTTGCATTTAAATTTCCGAACTCTCCAAGGCCCTCGTCGGAAAATCTT
CAAACCTTTCGTCCGATCCATCTTGCAGGCTACCTCTCGAACGAACTATCGCAAGTCTCTTGGCCGGCCT
TGCGCCTTGGCTATTGCTTGGCAGCGCCTATCGCCAGGTATTACTCCAATCCCGAATATCCGAGATCGGG
ATCACCCGAGAGAAGTTCAACCTACATCCTCAATCCCGATCTATCCGAGATCCGAGGAATATCGAAATCG
GGGCGCGCCTGGCCTCCGCGCCGGGTTTTGGCGCCTCCCGCGGGCGCCCCCCTCGTCACGGCGAGCGCTG
CCACGTCAGACGAAGGGCGCAGGAGCGTCCTGATCCTTCCGCCCGGACGCTCAGGACAGCGGCCCGCTGC
TCATAAGACTCGGCCTTAGAACCCCAGTATCAGCAGAAGGACATTTTAGGACGGGACTTGGGTGACTCTA
GGGCACTGGTTTTCTTTCCAGAGAGCGGAACAGGCGAGGAAAAGTAGTCCCTTCTCGGCGATTCTGCGGA
GGGATCTCCGTGGGGCGGTGAACGCCGATGATTATATAAGGACGCGCCGGGTGTGGCACAGCTAGTTCCG
TCGCAGCCGGGATTTGGGTCGCGGTTCTTGTTTGTGGATCGCTGTGATCGTCACTTGGTGAGTAGCGGGC
TGCTGGGCTGGCCGGGGCTTTCGTGGCCGCCGGGCCGCTCGGTGGGACGGAAGCGTGTGGAGAGACCGCC
AAGGGCTGTAGTCTGGGTCCGCGAGCAAGGTTGCCCTGAACTGGGGGTTGGGGGGAGCGCAGCAAAATGG
CGGCTGTTCCCGAGTCTTGAATGGAAGACGCTTGTGAGGCGGGCTGTGAGGTCGTTGAAACAAGGTGGGG
GGCATGGTGGGCGGCAAGAACCCAAGGTCTTGAGCCCTTCGCTAATGCGGGAAAGCTCTTATTCGGGTGA
GATGGGCTGGGCACCATCTGGGGACCCTGACGTGAAGTTTGTCACTGACTGGAGAACTCGGTTTGTCGTC
TGTTGCGGGGGCGGCAGTTATGGCGGTGCCGTTGGGCAGTGCACCCGTACCTTTGGGAGCGCGCGCCCTC
GTCGTGTCGTGACGTCACCCGTTCTGTTGGCTTATAATGCAGGGTGGGGCCACCAGCCGGTAGGTGTGCG
GTAGGCTTTTCTCCGTCGCAGGACGCAGGGTTCGGGCCTAGGGTAGGCTCTCCTGAATCGACAGGCGCCG
GACCTCTGGTGAGGGGAGGGATAAGTGAGGCGTCAGTTTCTTTGGTCGGTTTTATGTACCTATCTTCTTA
AGTAGCTGAAGCTCCGGTTTTGAACTATGCGCTCGGGGTTGGCGAGTGTGTTTTGTGAAGTTTTTTAGGC
ACCTTTTGAAATGTAATCATTTGGGTCAATATGTAATTTTCAGTGTTAGACTTGTAAATTGTCCGCTAAA
TTCTGGCCGTTTTTGGCTTTTTTGTTAGACAACATGACCGAGTACAAGCCCACGGTGCGCCTCGCCACCC
GCGACGACGTCCCCAGGGCCGTACGCACCCTCGCCGCCGCGTTCGCCGACTACCCCGCCACGCGCCACAC
CGTCGATCCGGACCGCCACATCGAGCGGGTCACCGAGCTGCAAGAACTCTTCCTCACGCGCGTCGGGCTC
GACATCGGCAAGGTGTGGGTCGCGGACGACGGCGCCGCGGTGGCGGTCTGGACCACGCCGGAGAGCGTCG
AAGCGGGGGCGGTGTTCGCCGAGATCGGCCCGCGCATGGCCGAGTTGAGCGGTTCCCGGCTGGCCGCGCA
GCAACAGATGGAGGGCCTCCTGGCGCCGCACCGGCCCAAGGAGCCCGCGTGGTTCCTGGCCACCGTCGGC
GTCTCGCCCGACCACCAGGGCAAGGGTCTGGGCAGCGCCGTCGTGCTCCCCGGAGTGGAGGCCGCCGAGC
GCGCCGGGGTGCCCGCCTTCCTGGAGACCTCCGCGCCCCGCAACCTCCCCTTCTACGAGCGGCTCGGCTT
CACCGTCACCGCCGACGTCGAGGTGCCCGAAGGACCGCGCACCTGGTGCATGACCCGCAAGCCCGGTGCC
TAGGCTAGTATGTAAGCCTAGTCTTAGATAATAAAATCGCTATCCATCGAAGATGGATGTGTGTTGGTTT
TTTGTGTGTGTAACGCTAGGCGCGCCTGGTGTACCGAGAACGATCCTCTCAGTGCGAGTCTCGACGATCC
ATATCGTTGCTTGGCAGTCAGCCAGTCGGAATCCAGCTTGGGACCCAGGAAGTCCAATCGTCAGATATTG
TACTCAAGCCTGGTCACGGCAGCGTACCGATCTGTTTAAACCTAGATATTGATAGTCTGATCGGTCAACG
TATAATCGAGTCCTAGCTTTTGCAAACATCTATCAAGAGACAGGATCAGCAGGAGGCTTTCGCATGAGTA
TTCAACATTTCCGTGTCGCCCTTATTCCCTTTTTTGCGGCATTTTGCCTTCCTGTTTTTGCTCACCCAGA
AACGCTGGTGAAAGTAAAAGATGCTGAAGATCAGTTGGGTGCGCGAGTGGGTTACATCGAACTGGATCTC
AACAGCGGTAAGATCCTTGAGAGTTTTCGCCCCGAAGAACGCTTTCCAATGATGAGCACTTTTAAAGTTC
TGCTATGTGGCGCGGTATTATCCCGTATTGACGCCGGGCAAGAGCAACTCGGTCGCCGCATACACTATTC
TCAGAATGACTTGGTTGAGTATTCACCAGTCACAGAAAAGCATCTTACGGATGGCATGACAGTAAGAGAA
TTATGCAGTGCTGCCATAACCATGAGTGATAACACTGCGGCCAACTTACTTCTGACAACGATTGGAGGAC
CGAAGGAGCTAACCGCTTTTTTGCACAACATGGGGGATCATGTAACTCGCCTTGATCGTTGGGAACCGGA
GCTGAATGAAGCCATACCAAACGACGAGCGTGACACCACGATGCCTGTAGCAATGGCAACAACCTTGCGT
AAACTATTAACTGGCGAACTACTTACTCTAGCTTCCCGGCAACAGTTGATAGACTGGATGGAGGCGGATA
AAGTTGCAGGACCACTTCTGCGCTCGGCCCTTCCGGCTGGCTGGTTTATTGCTGATAAATCTGGAGCCGG
TGAGCGTGGGTCTCGCGGTATCATTGCAGCACTGGGGCCAGATGGTAAGCCCTCCCGTATCGTAGTTATC
TACACGACGGGGAGTCAGGCAACTATGGATGAACGAAATAGACAGATCGCTGAGATAGGTGCCTCACTGA
TTAAGCATTGGTAACCGATTCTAGGTGCATTGGCGCAGAAAAAAATGCCTGATGCGACGCTGCGCGTCTT
ATACTCCCACATATGCCAGATTCAGCAACGGATACGGCTTCCCCAACTTGCCCACTTCCATACGTGTCCT
CCTTACCAGAAATTTATCCTTAAGATCCCGAATCGTTTAAACTCGACTCTGGCTCTATCGAATCTCCGTC
GTTTCGAGCTTACGCGAACAGCCGTGGCGCTCATTTGCTCGTCGGGCATCGAATCTCGTCAGCTATCGTC
AGCTTACCTTTTTGGCAGCGATCGCGGCTCCCGACATCTTGGACCATTAGCTCCACAGGTATCTTCTTCC
CTCTAGTGGTCATAACAGCAGCTTCAGCTACCTCTCAATTCAAAAAACCCCTCAAGACCCGTTTAGAGGC
CCCAAGGGGTTATGCTATCAATCGTTGCGTTACACACACAAAAAACCAACACACATCCATCTTCGATGGA
TAGCGATTTTATTATCTAACTGCTGATCGAGTGTAGCCAGATCTAGTAATCAATTACGGGGTCATTAGTT
CATAGCCCATATATGGAGTTCCGCGTTACATAACTTACGGTAAATGGCCCGCCTGGCTGACCGCCCAACG
ACCCCCGCCCATTGACGTCAATAATGACGTATGTTCCCATAGTAACGCCAATAGGGACTTTCCATTGACG
TCAATGGGTGGAGTATTTACGGTAAACTGCCCACTTGGCAGTACATCAAGTGTATCATATGCCAAGTACG
CCCCCTATTGACGTCAATGACGGTAAATGGCCCGCCTGGCATTATGCCCAGTACATGACCTTATGGGACT
TTCCTACTTGGCAGTACATCTACGTATTAGTCATCGCTATTACCATGCTGATGCGGTTTTGGCAGTACAT
CAATGGGCGTGGATAGCGGTTTGACTCACGGGGATTTCCAAGTCTCCACCCCATTGACGTCAATGGGAGT
TTGTTTTGGCACCAAAATCAACGGGACTTTCCAAAATGTCGTAACAACTCCGCCCCATTGACGCAAATGG
GCGGTAGGCGTGTACGGTGGGAGGTCTATATAAGCAGAGCTGGTTTAGTGAACCGTCAGATCAGATCTTT
GTCGATCCTACCATCCACTCGACACACCCGCCAGCGGCCGC
